Addgene plasmid #196367: pGTVL2-BIRC2-BIR3
Purpose: protein expression of the GST-tagged BIR3 domain
Depositing lab: Stefan Knapp. Depositing organization: Goethe-Universitaet Frankfurt am Main. Publication: A Toolbox for the Generation of Chemical Probes for Baculovirus IAP Repeat Containing Proteins. Schwalm MP, Berger LM, Meuter MN, Vasta JD, Corona CR, Rohm S, Berger BT, Farges F, Beinert SM, Preuss F, Morasch V, Rogov VV, Mathea S, Saxena K, Robers MB, Muller S, Knapp S. Front Cell Dev Biol. 2022 May 26;10:886537. doi: 10.3389/fcell.2022.886537. eCollection 2022. PubMed 35721509.
Backbone
  Vector backbone: pGTVL2
  Vector type: Bacterial Expression
Growth in bacteria
  Bacterial resistance: Kanamycin, 50 μg/mL
  Growth temperature: 37°C
  Growth strain: DH5alpha
  Copy number: Unknown
Gene/Insert
  Gene/Insert name: BIRC2 BIR3 domain
  Species: H. sapiens (human)
  Mutation: contains only S260-Y352
  Promoter: T7
  Tag / fusion protein: His6-GST-TEV (N terminal on insert)
  Cloning method: Gibson Cloning
Terms and licenses: Academic/Nonprofit Terms; Industry Terms: Not Available to Industry
How to cite: pGTVL2-BIRC2-BIR3 was a gift from Stefan Knapp (Addgene plasmid # 196367 ; http://n2t.net/addgene:196367 ; RRID:Addgene_196367)
