[The description below was written by a language model from this plasmid's Addgene catalogue record and pLannotate feature annotations shown in this document.]
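Description:
pGTVL2-BIRC2-BIR3 is a bacterial expression plasmid of about 6.3 kb, built on the pGTVL2 backbone, for producing the third baculovirus IAP repeat (BIR3) domain of human BIRC2 as a GST fusion protein. The backbone has a pET-like layout. It replicates from a ColE1/pMB1-type origin accompanied by the rop gene and the pBR322 bom region, an arrangement that generally moderates copy number, although the catalogue lists copy number as unknown. It also carries an f1 phage origin and is selected with kanamycin through an aminoglycoside phosphotransferase gene. Short tetracycline-resistance fragments and a partial AmpR promoter are annotated as well; they look like non-functional backbone remnants.

Expression is driven by a T7 promoter followed directly by a lac operator and the phage T7 gene 10 ribosome binding site. A plasmid-borne lacI gene supplies the repressor, so transcription needs a host that provides T7 RNA polymerase and can be induced with IPTG. The open reading frame encodes Schistosoma japonicum glutathione S-transferase upstream of the BIRC2 fragment, which the record limits to residues S260–Y352. According to the catalogue, the N-terminal tag is His6-GST-TEV, which would allow nickel or glutathione affinity purification and removal of the tag with TEV protease. The feature table does not separately annotate the N-terminal His tag or the TEV site. A His-tag fragment and a short T7 gene 10-derived segment lie downstream of the insert, before the T7 terminator, and the record does not say whether they are translated. The insert was introduced by Gibson assembly. The plasmid is intended for recombinant production of the BIR3 domain and was deposited with work on chemical probes for BIR-containing proteins.
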