Features (pLannotate 1.2.2; 20 found; start..end, strand, type, name):
    118..309     -  CDS            rop: Rop protein, which maintains plasmids at low copy number; rop
    326..706     +  CDS            YPB1_ECOLX: Protein predicted: Swiss-Prot protein existence level 4. From Escherichia coli.
    778..1069    -  CDS            TcR (fragment): tetracycline efflux protein; tet; confers resistance to tetracycline
   1084..1105    -  protein_bind   CAP binding site: CAP binding activates transcription in the presence of cAMP. E. coli catabolite activator protein
   1118..2200    -  CDS            lacI: lac repressor; lacI; The lac repressor binds to the lac operator to inhibit transcription in E. coli. This inhibition can be relieved by adding lactose or isopropyl-β-D-thiogalactopyranoside (IPTG).
   2201..2278    -  promoter       lacI promoter: lacI
   2286..2565    -  CDS            TcR (fragment): tetracycline efflux protein; tet; confers resistance to tetracycline
   2587..2605    +  promoter       T7 promoter: promoter for bacteriophage T7 RNA polymerase
   2606..2630    +  protein_bind   lac operator: The lac repressor binds to the lac operator to inhibit transcription in E. coli. This inhibition can be relieved by adding lactose or isopropyl-β-D-thiogalactopyranoside (IPTG). lac repressor encoded by lacI
   2645..2667    +  RBS            RBS: efficient ribosome binding site from bacteriophage T7 gene 10 (Olins and Rangwala, 1989)
   2702..3356    +  CDS            GST (fragment): glutathione S-transferase from Schistosoma japonicum
   3383..3685    +  CDS            BIRC2 (fragment): BIRC2_HUMAN - Also known as API1, MIHB, RNF48. Experimental evidence at protein level: Swiss-Prot protein existence level 1. Multi-functional protein which regulates not only caspases and apoptosis, but also modulates inflammatory signaling and immunity, mitogenic kinase signaling, and cell proliferation, as well as cell invasion and metastasis. Acts as an E3 ubiquitin-protein ligase regulating NF-kappa-B signaling and regulates both canonical and non- canonical NF-kappa-B signaling by acting in opposite directions: acts as a positive regulator of the canonical pathway and suppresses constitut
   3745..3762    +  CDS            9xHis (fragment): 9xHis affinity tag
   3772..3821    +  CDS            SET1 (fragment): solubility-enhancement tag derived from T7 phage gene 10B
   3829..3876    +  terminator     T7 terminator: transcription terminator for bacteriophage T7 RNA polymerase
   3913..4341    +  rep_origin     f1 ori (sequence partly withheld): f1 bacteriophage origin of replication; arrow indicates direction of (+) strand synthesis
   4394..4451    +  promoter       AmpR promoter (fragment): bla
   4460..5275    -  CDS            KanR: aminoglycoside phosphotransferase; aph(3')-Ia; confers resistance to kanamycin in bacteria or G418 (Geneticin®) in eukaryotes
   5397..5985    +  rep_origin     ori: high-copy-number ColE1/pMB1/pBR322/pUC origin of replication
   6171..16      -  misc_feature   bom (across the origin): basis of mobility region from pBR322
>Addgene plasmid #196367 | pGTVL2-BIRC2-BIR3 | addgene full sequence | sequence record 386053 | Addgene NGS Result
CTGGGTCATGGCTGCGCCCCGACACCCGCCAACACCCGCTGACGCGCCCTGACGGGCTTGTCTGCTCCCG
GCATCCGCTTACAGACAAGCTGTGACCGTCTCCGGGAGCTGCATGTGTCAGAGGTTTTCACCGTCATCAC
CGAAACGCGCGAGGCAGCTGCGGTAAAGCTCATCAGCGTGGTCGTGAAGCGATTCACAGATGTCTGCCTG
TTCATCCGCGTCCAGCTCGTTGAGTTTCTCCAGAAGCGTTAATGTCTGGCTTCTGATAAAGCGGGCCATG
TTAAGGGCGGTTTTTTCCTGTTTGGTCACTGATGCCTCCGTGTAAGGGGGATTTCTGTTCATGGGGGTAA
TGATACCGATGAAACGAGAGAGGATGCTCACGATACGGGTTACTGATGATGAACATGCCCGGTTACTGGA
ACGTTGTGAGGGTAAACAACTGGCGGTATGGATGCGGCGGGACCAGAGAAAAATCACTCAGGGTCAATGC
CAGCGCTTCGTTAATACAGATGTAGGTGTTCCACAGGGTAGCCAGCAGCATCCTGCGATGCAGATCCGGA
ACATAATGGTGCAGGGCGCTGACTTCCGCGTTTCCAGACTTTACGAAACACGGAAACCGAAGACCATTCA
TGTTGTTGCTCAGGTCGCAGACGTTTTGCAGCAGCAGTCGCTTCACGTTCGCTCGCGTATCGGTGATTCA
TTCTGCTAACCAGTAAGGCAACCCCGCCAGCCTAGCCGGGTCCTCAACGACAGGAGCACGATCATGCGCA
CCCGTGGGGCCGCCATGCCGGCGATAATGGCCTGCTTCTCGCCGAAACGTTTGGTGGCGGGACCAGTGAC
GAAGGCTTGAGCGAGGGCGTGCAAGATTCCGAATACCGCAAGCGACAGGCCGATCATCGTCGCGCTCCAG
CGAAAGCGGTCCTCGCCGAAAATGACCCAGAGCGCTGCCGGCACCTGTCCTACGAGTTGCATGATAAAGA
AGACAGTCATAAGTGCGGCGACGATAGTCATGCCCCGCGCCCACCGGAAGGAGCTGACTGGGTTGAAGGC
TCTCAAGGGCATCGGTCGAGATCCCGGTGCCTAATGAGTGAGCTAACTTACATTAATTGCGTTGCGCTCA
CTGCCCGCTTTCCAGTCGGGAAACCTGTCGTGCCAGCTGCATTAATGAATCGGCCAACGCGCGGGGAGAG
GCGGTTTGCGTATTGGGCGCCAGGGTGGTTTTTCTTTTCACCAGTGAGACGGGCAACAGCTGATTGCCCT
TCACCGCCTGGCCCTGAGAGAGTTGCAGCAAGCGGTCCACGCTGGTTTGCCCCAGCAGGCGAAAATCCTG
TTTGATGGTGGTTAACGGCGGGATATAACATGAGCTGTCTTCGGTATCGTCGTATCCCACTACCGAGATA
TCCGCACCAACGCGCAGCCCGGACTCGGTAATGGCGCGCATTGCGCCCAGCGCCATCTGATCGTTGGCAA
CCAGCATCGCAGTGGGAACGATGCCCTCATTCAGCATTTGCATGGTTTGTTGAAAACCGGACATGGCACT
CCAGTCGCCTTCCCGTTCCGCTATCGGCTGAATTTGATTGCGAGTGAGATATTTATGCCAGCCAGCCAGA
CGCAGACGCGCCGAGACAGAACTTAATGGGCCCGCTAACAGCGCGATTTGCTGGTGACCCAATGCGACCA
GATGCTCCACGCCCAGTCGCGTACCGTCTTCATGGGAGAAAATAATACTGTTGATGGGTGTCTGGTCAGA
GACATCAAGAAATAACGCCGGAACATTAGTGCAGGCAGCTTCCACAGCAATGGCATCCTGGTCATCCAGC
GGATAGTTAATGATCAGCCCACTGACGCGTTGCGCGAGAAGATTGTGCACCGCCGCTTTACAGGCTTCGA
CGCCGCTTCGTTCTACCATCGACACCACCACGCTGGCACCCAGTTGATCGGCGCGAGATTTAATCGCCGC
GACAATTTGCGACGGCGCGTGCAGGGCCAGACTGGAGGTGGCAACGCCAATCAGCAACGACTGTTTGCCC
GCCAGTTGTTGTGCCACGCGGTTGGGAATGTAATTCAGCTCCGCCATCGCCGCTTCCACTTTTTCCCGCG
TTTTCGCAGAAACGTGGCTGGCCTGGTTCACCACGCGGGAAACGGTCTGATAAGAGACACCGGCATACTC
TGCGACATCGTATAACGTTACTGGTTTCACATTCACCACCCTGAATTGACTCTCTTCCGGGCGCTATCAT
GCCATACCGCGAAAGGTTTTGCGCCATTCGATGGTGTCCGGGATCTCGACGCTCTCCCTTATGCGACTCC
TGCATTAGGAAGCAGCCCAGTAGTAGGTTGAGGCCGTTGAGCACCGCCGCCGCAAGGAATGGTGCATGCA
AGGAGATGGCGCCCAACAGTCCCCCGGCCACGGGGCCTGCCACCATACCCACGCCGAAACAAGCGCTCAT
GAGCCCGAAGTGGCGAGCCCGATCTTCCCCATCGGTGATGTCGGCGATATAGGCGCCAGCAACCGCACCT
GTGGCGCCGGTGATGCCGGCCACGATGCGTCCGGCGTAGAGGATCGAGATCTCGATCCCGCGAAATTAAT
ACGACTCACTATAGGGGAATTGTGAGCGGATAACAATTCCCCTCTAGAAATAATTTTGTTTAACTTTAAG
AAGGAGATATACATATGCACCATCATCATCATCATTCTTCTATGTCCCCTATACTAGGTTATTGGAAAAT
TAAGGGCCTTGTGCAACCCACTCGACTTCTTTTGGAATATCTTGAAGAAAAATATGAAGAGCATTTGTAT
GAGCGCGATGAAGGTGATAAATGGCGAAACAAAAAGTTTGAATTGGGTTTGGAGTTTCCCAATCTTCCTT
ATTATATTGATGGTGATGTTAAATTAACACAGTCTATGGCCATCATACGTTATATAGCTGACAAGCACAA
CATGTTGGGTGGTTGTCCAAAAGAGCGTGCAGAGATTTCAATGCTTGAAGGAGCGGTTTTGGATATTAGA
TACGGTGTTTCGAGAATTGCATATAGTAAAGACTTTGAAACTCTCAAAGTTGATTTTCTTAGCAAGCTAC
CTGAAATGCTGAAAATGTTCGAAGATCGTTTATGTCATAAAACATATTTAAATGGTGATCATGTAACCCA
TCCTGACTTCATGTTGTATGACGCTCTTGATGTTGTTTTATACATGGACCCAATGTGCCTGGATGCGTTC
CCAAAATTAGTTTGTTTTAAAAAACGTATTGAAGCTATCCCACAAATTGATAAGTACTTGAAATCCAGCA
AGTATATAGCATGGCCTTTGCAGGGCTGGCAAGCCACGTTTGGTGGTGCCGACCATCCTCCAAAATCGAG
CTCAGGTGTAGATCTGGGTACCGAGAACCTGTACTTCCAATCCATGAGCATTTCAAATCTGAGCATGCAG
ACACATGCAGCTCGAATGAGAACATTTATGTACTGGCCATCTAGTGTTCCAGTTCAGCCTGAGCAGCTTG
CAAGTGCTGGCTTTTATTATGTGGGTCGCAATGATGATGTCAAATGCTTTTGTTGTGATGGTGGCTTGAG
GTGTTGGGAATCTGGAGATGATCCATGGGTAGAACATGCCAAGTGGTTTCCAAGGTGTGAGTTCTTGATA
CGAATGAAAGGCCAAGAGTTTGTTGATGAGATTCAAGGTAGATATTAAAGGTGGATACGGATCCGAATTC
GAGCTCCGTCGACAAGCTTGCGGCCGCACTCGAGCACCACCACCACCACCACTGAGATCCGGCTGCTAAC
AAAGCCCGAAAGGAAGCTGAGTTGGCTGCTGCCACCGCTGAGCAATAACTAGCATAACCCCTTGGGGCCT
CTAAACGGGTCTTGAGGGGTTTTTTGCTGAAAGGAGGAACTATATCCGGATTGGCGAATGGG
[124 nt withheld, positions 3913-4036]
C
[91 nt withheld, positions 4038-4128]
A
[49 nt withheld, positions 4130-4178]
CCTTTGACGTTGGAGTCCACGTTCTTT
[37 nt withheld, positions 4206-4242]
ACCCTATCTCGGTCTATTCTTTTGATTTATAAGGGATTTTGCCGATTTCGGCCTATTGGTTAAAAAATGA
GCTGATTTAACAAAAATTTAACGCGAATTTTAACAAAATATTAACGCTTACAATTTAGGTGGCACTTTTC
GGGGAAATGTGCGCGGAACCCCTATTTGTTTATTTTTCTAAATACATTCAAATATGTATCCGCTCATGAA
TTAATTCTTAGAAAAACTCATCGAGCATCAAATGAAACTGCAATTTATTCATATCAGGATTATCAATACC
ATATTTTTGAAAAAGCCGTTTCTGTAATGAAGGAGAAAACTCACCGAGGCAGTTCCATAGGATGGCAAGA
TCCTGGTATCGGTCTGCGATTCCGACTCGTCCAACATCAATACAACCTATTAATTTCCCCTCGTCAAAAA
TAAGGTTATCAAGTGAGAAATCACCATGAGTGACGACTGAATCCGGTGAGAATGGCAAAAGTTTATGCAT
TTCTTTCCAGACTTGTTCAACAGGCCAGCCATTACGCTCGTCATCAAAATCACTCGCATCAACCAAACCG
TTATTCATTCGTGATTGCGCCTGAGCGAGACGAAATACGCGATCGCTGTTAAAAGGACAATTACAAACAG
GAATCGAATGCAACCGGCGCAGGAACACTGCCAGCGCATCAACAATATTTTCACCTGAATCAGGATATTC
TTCTAATACCTGGAATGCTGTTTTCCCGGGGATCGCAGTGGTGAGTAACCATGCATCATCAGGAGTACGG
ATAAAATGCTTGATGGTCGGAAGAGGCATAAATTCCGTCAGCCAGTTTAGTCTGACCATCTCATCTGTAA
CATCATTGGCAACGCTACCTTTGCCATGTTTCAGAAACAACTCTGGCGCATCGGGCTTCCCATACAATCG
ATAGATTGTCGCACCTGATTGCCCGACATTATCGCGAGCCCATTTATACCCATATAAATCAGCATCCATG
TTGGAATTTAATCGCGGCCTAGAGCAAGACGTTTCCCGTTGAATATGGCTCATAACACCCCTTGTATTAC
TGTTTATGTAAGCAGACAGTTTTATTGTTCATGACCAAAATCCCTTAACGTGAGTTTTCGTTCCACTGAG
CGTCAGACCCCGTAGAAAAGATCAAAGGATCTTCTTGAGATCCTTTTTTTCTGCGCGTAATCTGCTGCTT
GCAAACAAAAAAACCACCGCTACCAGCGGTGGTTTGTTTGCCGGATCAAGAGCTACCAACTCTTTTTCCG
AAGGTAACTGGCTTCAGCAGAGCGCAGATACCAAATACTGTCCTTCTAGTGTAGCCGTAGTTAGGCCACC
ACTTCAAGAACTCTGTAGCACCGCCTACATACCTCGCTCTGCTAATCCTGTTACCAGTGGCTGCTGCCAG
TGGCGATAAGTCGTGTCTTACCGGGTTGGACTCAAGACGATAGTTACCGGATAAGGCGCAGCGGTCGGGC
TGAACGGGGGGTTCGTGCACACAGCCCAGCTTGGAGCGAACGACCTACACCGAACTGAGATACCTACAGC
GTGAGCTATGAGAAAGCGCCACGCTTCCCGAAGGGAGAAAGGCGGACAGGTATCCGGTAAGCGGCAGGGT
CGGAACAGGAGAGCGCACGAGGGAGCTTCCAGGGGGAAACGCCTGGTATCTTTATAGTCCTGTCGGGTTT
CGCCACCTCTGACTTGAGCGTCGATTTTTGTGATGCTCGTCAGGGGGGCGGAGCCTATGGAAAAACGCCA
GCAACGCGGCCTTTTTACGGTTCCTGGCCTTTTGCTGGCCTTTTGCTCACATGTTCTTTCCTGCGTTATC
CCCTGATTCTGTGGATAACCGTATTACCGCCTTTGAGTGAGCTGATACCGCTCGCCGCAGCCGAACGACC
GAGCGCAGCGAGTCAGTGAGCGAGGAAGCGGAAGAGCGCCTGATGCGGTATTTTCTCCTTACGCATCTGT
GCGGTATTTCACACCGCAATGGTGCACTCTCAGTACAATCTGCTCTGATGCCGCATAGTTAAGCCAGTAT
ACACTCCGCTATCGCTACGTGA
